Addgene plasmid #1623: L4042
Purpose: (Empty Backbone)
Depositing lab: Andrew Fire. Depositing organization: Carnegie Institution for Science.
Backbone
  Vector backbone: Unknown
  Backbone size (bp): 4674
  Vector type: Worm Expression
Growth in bacteria
  Bacterial resistance: Ampicillin, 100 μg/mL
  Growth temperature: 37°C
  Growth strain: DH5alpha
  Copy number: Unknown
Gene/Insert
  Gene/Insert name: None
  Tag / fusion protein: hsp16-25', hsp16-415', IVSA, SV40NLS, SV40NLS, SV40NLS, SV40NLS, gfpN, IVSR, gfpS65C, IVSS, IVST, gfpC, let8583', decoy
  Cloning method: Restriction Enzyme
Terms and licenses: Academic/Nonprofit Terms; Industry Terms: Not Available to Industry
Depositor comments: See Fire Lab Vector Kit Documentation 1999. Fire Lab Miniprep Number pPD122.15, Ligation number L4042.
How to cite: L4042 was a gift from Andrew Fire (Addgene plasmid # 1623 ; http://n2t.net/addgene:1623 ; RRID:Addgene_1623)
