[The description below was written by a language model from this plasmid's Addgene catalogue record and pLannotate feature annotations shown in this document.]
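Description:
L4042 (miniprep designation pPD122.15) is a 4,674 bp Caenorhabditis elegans expression vector from the 1999 Fire Lab Vector Kit, catalogued as an empty backbone with no inserted gene. The parental backbone is not named in the record, but the annotated features point to a pUC-type bacterial plasmid. These include a high-copy ColE1/pMB1 origin, a β-lactamase gene with its own promoter conferring ampicillin resistance, remnants of the lac promoter/operator region and a fragment of the pUC18/19 polylinker. There are also short vestigial pieces of rop, bom and lacI. It is propagated in standard E. coli cloning strains under ampicillin selection.

The payload is a heat-shock-inducible nuclear GFP reporter, described in the record as an ordered list of modules. The 5' regulatory sequences come from the divergent hsp16-2 and hsp16-41 small heat-shock genes. Consistent with this, the feature table detects a short hsp-16 coding fragment next to the polylinker. A synthetic intron (IVSA) follows, then four tandem copies of the SV40 nuclear localization signal. Next is a GFP coding region carrying the S65C chromophore mutation, split into segments by further artificial introns (IVSR, IVSS, IVST). Such introns are generally included to improve transgene expression in worms. The annotation software identifies this roughly 860 bp region as a GFP variant. The cassette ends with the let-858 3' region, which supplies 3' end processing signals. A "decoy" element is also listed, but the record does not explain its function or position.

The record gives no specific application. The design suits heat-shock-controlled expression of nuclear-localized GFP in transgenic worms, for example as an inducible marker or control, or as a starting point for restriction-enzyme cloning of derivative constructs.
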