Features (pLannotate 1.2.2; 12 found; start..end, strand, type, name):
      1..35      -  misc_feature   MCS (fragment): pUC18/19 multiple cloning site
     33..83      -  CDS            hsp-16.1 (fragment): HSP11_CAEEL - Also known as hsp16-1b. Experimental evidence at transcript level: Swiss-Prot protein existence level 2. From Caenorhabditis elegans.
    733..1593    +  CDS            sg25: sg25 is a basic (constitutively fluorescent) green fluorescent protein published in 1997, derived from Aequorea victoria.
   2085..2120    +  CDS            rop (fragment): Rop protein, which maintains plasmids at low copy number; rop
   2222..2321    +  misc_feature   bom (fragment): basis of mobility region from pBR322
   2419..2523    +  promoter       AmpR promoter: bla
   2524..3384    +  CDS            AmpR: β-lactamase; bla; confers resistance to ampicillin, carbenicillin, and related antibiotics
   3555..4143    +  rep_origin     ori: high-copy-number ColE1/pMB1/pBR322/pUC origin of replication
   4326..4418    +  CDS            lacI (fragment): lac repressor; lacI; The lac repressor binds to the lac operator to inhibit transcription in E. coli. This inhibition can be relieved by adding lactose or isopropyl-β-D-thiogalactopyranoside (IPTG).
   4431..4452    +  protein_bind   CAP binding site: CAP binding activates transcription in the presence of cAMP. E. coli catabolite activator protein
   4467..4497    +  promoter       lac promoter: promoter for the E. coli lac operon
   4505..4521    +  protein_bind   lac operator: The lac repressor binds to the lac operator to inhibit transcription in E. coli. This inhibition can be relieved by adding lactose or isopropyl-β-D-thiogalactopyranoside (IPTG). lac repressor encoded by lacI
>Addgene plasmid #1623 | L4042 | depositor full sequence | sequence record 233 | Author sequence
AAGCTTGCATGCCTGCAGGTCGACTCTAGAGGATCACCAAAAACGGAACGTTGAGCTGGACGGAAATAGT
GGTAAAGTGACATGATTATAGTTTGAAGATTTCTAATTTCACAATTAGAGCAAATGTTGTTCGGTATTTA
TTTTCAACGGTATTTATACTATTTTCCACCTTTTTCTAGAACATTCGAGCTGCTTGTTGCAAAAGGAGGG
CGACTCACATTCGGTACATGGAAAAGTAGTGTACACAATAAAGAGACCCAGATACATTTTCCGTCTGCGT
CTCTTTGCACCCACCGGGAGTATTTTCAAACGAATGCATCTAGGACCTTCTAGAACATTCTGTAAGGCTG
CAGAATGCGGGTATATAAGGAAAGCGGGCTCAGAGGAAGCCAACACGCTTTGTTCTAGTGCATCTAAAAA
ACTTCGAAAATCCTCATCGGGATCCTATCGATTCGCGGCCGCTGTACACCCCCAAAGGACCCAAAGGTAT
GTTTCGAATGATACTAACATAACATAGAACATTTTCAGGAGGACCCTTGGAGGGTACCGAGCTCAGAAAA
AATGACTGCTCCAAAGAAGAAGCGTAAGGTACCGGCAGAAAAAATGACTGCTCCAAAGAAGAAGCGTAAG
GTACCGGCAGAAAAAATGACTGCTCCAAAGAAGAAGCGTAAGGTACCGGCAGAAAAAATGACTGCTCCAA
AGAAGAAGCGTAAGGTACCGGTAGAAAAAATGAGTAAAGGAGAAGAACTTTTCACTGGAGTTGTCCCAAT
TCTTGTTGAATTAGATGGTGATGTTAATGGGCACAAATTTTCTGTCAGTGGAGAGGGTGAAGGTGATGCA
ACATACGGAAAACTTACCCTTAAATTTATTTGCACTACTGGAAAACTACCTGTTCCATGGGTAAGTTTAA
ACATATATATACTAACTAACCCTGATTATTTAAATTTTCAGCCAACACTTGTCACTACTTTCTGTTATGG
TGTTCAATGCTTCTCGAGATACCCAGATCATATGAAACGGCATGACTTTTTCAAGAGTGCCATGCCCGAA
GGTTATGTACAGGAAAGAACTATATTTTTCAAAGATGACGGGAACTACAAGACACGTAAGTTTAAACAGT
TCGGTACTAACTAACCATACATATTTAAATTTTCAGGTGCTGAAGTCAAGTTTGAAGGTGATACCCTTGT
TAATAGAATCGAGTTAAAAGGTATTGATTTTAAAGAAGATGGAAACATTCTTGGACACAAATTGGAATAC
AACTATAACTCACACAATGTATACATCATGGCAGACAAACAAAAGAATGGAATCAAAGTTGTAAGTTTAA
ACATGATTTTACTAACTAACTAATCTGATTTAAATTTTCAGAACTTCAAAATTAGACACAACATTGAAGA
TGGAAGCGTTCAACTAGCAGACCATTATCAACAAAATACTCCAATTGGCGATGGCCCTGTCCTTTTACCA
GACAACCATTACCTGTCCACACAATCTGCCCTTTCGAAAGATCCCAACGAAAAGAGAGACCACATGGTCC
TTCTTGAGTTTGTAACAGCTGCTGGGATTACACATGGCATGGACGAACTATACAAAAGCCCACAAGCTTT
GGAATTCGCTAGCCGGCCATACAAGTAATCCGGATGATCGACGCCAACGTCGTTGAATTTTCAAATTTTA
AATACTGAATATTTGTTTTTTTTCCTATTATTTATTTATTCTCTTTGTGTTTTTTTTCTTGCTTTCTAAA
AAATTAATTCAATCCAAATCTAAACATTTTTTTTTCTCTTTCCGTCTCCCAATTCGTATTCCGCTCCTCT
CATCTGAACACAATGTGCAAGTTTATTTATCTTCTCGCTTTCATTTCATTAGGACGTGGGGGGAATTGGT
GGAAGGGGGAAACACACAAAAGGATGATGGAAATGAAATAAGGACACACAATATGCAACAACATTCAATT
CAGAAATATGGAGGAAGGTTTAAAAGAAAACATAAAAATATATAGAGGAGGAAGGAAAACTAGTAAAAAA
TAAGCAAAGAAATTAGGCGAACGATGAGAATTGTCCTCGCTTGGGCCCTTTCGTCTCGCGCGTTTCGGTG
ATGACGGTGAAAACCTCTGACACATGCAGCTCCCGGAGACGGTCACAGCTTGTCTGTAAGCGGATGCCGG
GAGCAGACAAGCCCGTCAGGGCGCGTCAGCGGGTGTTGGCGGGTGTCGGGGCTGGCTTAACTATGCGGCA
TCAGAGCAGATTGTACTGAGAGTGCACCATATGCGGTGTGAAATACCGCACAGATGCGTAAGGAGAAAAT
ACCGCATCAGGCGGCCTTAAGGGCCTCGTGATACGCCTATTTTTATAGGTTAATGTCATGATAATAATGG
TTTCTTAGACGTCAGGTGGCACTTTTCGGGGAAATGTGCGCGGAACCCCTATTTGTTTATTTTTCTAAAT
ACATTCAAATATGTATCCGCTCATGAGACAATAACCCTGATAAATGCTTCAATAATATTGAAAAAGGAAG
AGTATGAGTATTCAACATTTCCGTGTCGCCCTTATTCCCTTTTTTGCGGCATTTTGCCTTCCTGTTTTTG
CTCACCCAGAAACGCTGGTGAAAGTAAAAGATGCTGAAGATCAGTTGGGTGCACGAGTGGGTTACATCGA
ACTGGATCTCAACAGCGGTAAGATCCTTGAGAGTTTTCGCCCCGAAGAACGTTTTCCAATGATGAGCACT
TTTAAAGTTCTGCTATGTGGCGCGGTATTATCCCGTATTGACGCCGGGCAAGAGCAACTCGGTCGCCGCA
TACACTATTCTCAGAATGACTTGGTTGAGTACTCACCAGTCACAGAAAAGCATCTTACGGATGGCATGAC
AGTAAGAGAATTATGCAGTGCTGCCATAACCATGAGTGATAACACTGCGGCCAACTTACTTCTGACAACG
ATCGGAGGACCGAAGGAGCTAACCGCTTTTTTGCACAACATGGGGGATCATGTAACTCGCCTTGATCGTT
GGGAACCGGAGCTGAATGAAGCCATACCAAACGACGAGCGTGACACCACGATGCCTGTAGCAATGGCAAC
AACGTTGCGCAAACTATTAACTGGCGAACTACTTACTCTAGCTTCCCGGCAACAATTAATAGACTGGATG
GAGGCGGATAAAGTTGCAGGACCACTTCTGCGCTCGGCCCTTCCGGCTGGCTGGTTTATTGCTGATAAAT
CTGGAGCCGGTGAGCGTGGGTCTCGCGGTATCATTGCAGCACTGGGGCCAGATGGTAAGCCCTCCCGTAT
CGTAGTTATCTACACGACGGGGAGTCAGGCAACTATGGATGAACGAAATAGACAGATCGCTGAGATAGGT
GCCTCACTGATTAAGCATTGGTAACTGTCAGACCAAGTTTACTCATATATACTTTAGATTGATTTAAAAC
TTCATTTTTAATTTAAAAGGATCTAGGTGAAGATCCTTTTTGATAATCTCATGACCAAAATCCCTTAACG
TGAGTTTTCGTTCCACTGAGCGTCAGACCCCGTAGAAAAGATCAAAGGATCTTCTTGAGATCCTTTTTTT
CTGCGCGTAATCTGCTGCTTGCAAACAAAAAAACCACCGCTACCAGCGGTGGTTTGTTTGCCGGATCAAG
AGCTACCAACTCTTTTTCCGAAGGTAACTGGCTTCAGCAGAGCGCAGATACCAAATACTGTCCTTCTAGT
GTAGCCGTAGTTAGGCCACCACTTCAAGAACTCTGTAGCACCGCCTACATACCTCGCTCTGCTAATCCTG
TTACCAGTGGCTGCTGCCAGTGGCGATAAGTCGTGTCTTACCGGGTTGGACTCAAGACGATAGTTACCGG
ATAAGGCGCAGCGGTCGGGCTGAACGGGGGGTTCGTGCACACAGCCCAGCTTGGAGCGAACGACCTACAC
CGAACTGAGATACCTACAGCGTGAGCATTGAGAAAGCGCCACGCTTCCCGAAGGGAGAAAGGCGGACAGG
TATCCGGTAAGCGGCAGGGTCGGAACAGGAGAGCGCACGAGGGAGCTTCCAGGGGGAAACGCCTGGTATC
TTTATAGTCCTGTCGGGTTTCGCCACCTCTGACTTGAGCGTCGATTTTTGTGATGCTCGTCAGGGGGGCG
GAGCCTATGGAAAAACGCCAGCAACGCGGCCTTTTTACGGTTCCTGGCCTTTTGCTGGCCTTTTGCTCAC
ATGTTCTTTCCTGCGTTATCCCCTGATTCTGTGGATAACCGTATTACCGCCTTTGAGTGAGCTGATACCG
CTCGCCGCAGCCGAACGACCGAGCGCAGCGAGTCAGTGAGCGAGGAAGCGGAAGAGCGCCCAATACGCAA
ACCGCCTCTCCCCGCGCGTTGGCCGATTCATTAATGCAGCTGGCACGACAGGTTTCCCGACTGGAAAGCG
GGCAGTGAGCGCAACGCAATTAATGTGAGTTAGCTCACTCATTAGGCACCCCAGGCTTTACACTTTATGC
TTCCGGCTCGTATGTTGTGTGGAATTGTGAGCGGATAACAATTTCACACAGGAAACAGCTATGACCATGA
TTACGCCAAGCTGTAAGTTTAAACATGATCTTACTAACTAACTATTCTCATTTAAATTTTCAGAGCTTAA
AAATGGCTGAAATCACTCACAACGATGGATACGCTAACAACTTGGAAATGAAAT
