>Addgene plasmid #1623 | L4042 | addgene partial sequence | sequence record 16757 | 1623_m13reverse
TACTGATCTTACTAACTAACTATTCTCATTTAAATTTTCAGAGCTTAAAAATGGCTGACCTCACTCACAA
CGATGGATACGCTAACAACTTGGAAATGAAATAAGCTTGCATGCCTGCAGGTCGACTCTAGAGGATCACC
AAAAACGGAACGTTGAGCTGGACGGAAATAGTGGTAAAGTGACATGATTATAGTTTGAAGATTTCTAATT
TCACAATTAGAGCAAATGTTGTTCGGTATTTATTTTCAACGGTATTTATACTATTTTCCACCTTTTTCTA
GAACATTCGAGCTGCTTGTTGCAAAAGGAGGGCGACTCACATTCGGTACATGGAAAAGTAGTGTACACAA
TAAAGAGACCCAGATACATTTTCCGTCTGCGTCTCTTTGCACCCACCGGGAGTATTTTCAAACGAATGCA
TCTAGGACCTTCTAGAACATTCTGTAAGGCTGCAGAATGCGGGTATATAAGGAAAGCGGGCTCAGAGGAA
GCCAACACGCTTTGTTCTAGTGCATCTAAAAAACTTCGAAAATCCTCATCGGATCCTATCGATTCGCGGC
CGCTGTACACCCCAAAGGACCCAAAGGTATGTTTCGAATGATACTAACATAACATAGAACATTTTCAGGA
GGACCCTTGGAGGGTACCGAGCTCAGAAAAAATGACTGCTCCAAAGAAGAAGCGTAAGGTACCGGCAGAA
AAAATGACTGCTCCAAAGAAGAAGCGTAAGGTACCGGCAGAAAAAATGACTGCTCCAAAGAAGAAGCGTA
AGGTACCGGCAGAAAAAATGACTGCTCCAAAGAAGAAGCGTAAGGTACCGGTAGAAAAAATGAGTAAAGG
AGAAGAACTTTTCACTGGAGTTGTCCCAATTCTTGTTGAATTAGATGGTGATGTTAATGGGCACAAATTT
TCTGTCAGTGGAGAGGGTGAAGGGGATGCCACATACGGNAAAACTTACCCTTAAATTTATTGGCCCTACT
GGAAAACTACCTGNTCCNTGGGTAAGTTTAAACATATATATACTANCTAACCCNTGATTATTTAANTTTC
NGCCCACNCTTGNCCCTACTTNNNGTTAGGGGGTCCANNGCTTCCCNGAAAACCCCNATCAATGAAACGG
GCTGACTTTTTCAAAAGGNCCTGCCCNAAGGTTTGTNNNGGAAAAANCTNTTTTTTCAAAAGGACGGGAA
CCCNANNACCNTTAGTTNAACCGGTCGGNACAAANAACCNAACATTNAANTTTCGGGGNGAAANCCAGNT
NGNGGGGNACCCCTNNTTTAAAACCNNTNAAGGGTTTTTTTAAAAAAGGNAAACTTNNTGGCCNNATGGG
AAAACCATTTCCCCCCNGGTTTCTTGGGAAAANAAAAAGGANATNTG
